Addgene plasmid #236097: pcDNA3-Cyto-ExRai-CKAR2
Purpose: Cytosol-targeted enhanced excitation-ratiometric biosensor for monitoring Protein Kinase C activity in living cells.
Depositing lab: Jin Zhang. Depositing organization: University of California, San Diego (UCSD). Publication: Sensitive fluorescent biosensor reveals differential subcellular regulation of PKC. Su Q, Zhang J, Lin W, Zhang JF, Newton AC, Mehta S, Yang J, Zhang J. Nat Chem Biol. 2024 Oct 11. doi: 10.1038/s41589-024-01758-3. PubMed 39394268.
Backbone
  Vector backbone: pcDNA3
  Backbone manufacturer: Invitrogen
  Backbone size w/o insert (bp): 5478
  Total vector size (bp): 6753
  Vector type: Mammalian Expression
  Selectable markers: Neomycin (select with G418)
Growth in bacteria
  Bacterial resistance: Ampicillin, 100 μg/mL
  Growth temperature: 37°C
  Growth strain: DH5alpha
  Copy number: High Copy
Gene/Insert
  Gene/Insert name: ExRai-CKAR2-NES
  Species: Synthetic
  Insert size (bp): 1263
  Promoter: CMV
  Tag / fusion protein: 6xHIS - T7 tag (gene 10 leader) - Xpress (TM) tag (N terminal on backbone); Nuclear export signal (NES) (C terminal on insert)
  Cloning method: Restriction Enzyme; 5′ cloning site BamHI (not destroyed); 3′ cloning site XbaI (not destroyed)
  Sequencing primers: 5′ CMV forward; 3′ BGH reverse
Terms and licenses: Academic/Nonprofit Terms; Industry Terms: Not Available to Industry
How to cite: pcDNA3-Cyto-ExRai-CKAR2 was a gift from Jin Zhang (Addgene plasmid # 236097 ; http://n2t.net/addgene:236097 ; RRID:Addgene_236097)
