[The description below was written by a language model from this plasmid's Addgene catalogue record and pLannotate feature annotations shown in this document.]
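Description:
pcDNA3-Cyto-ExRai-CKAR2 is a mammalian expression plasmid built on the Invitrogen pcDNA3 backbone that encodes a cytosol-targeted, excitation-ratiometric fluorescent biosensor for protein kinase C (PKC) activity. It is maintained at high copy in E. coli through a ColE1/pUC-type origin and selected with ampicillin via the β-lactamase gene; an f1 origin is also present. For mammalian cells, an SV40 early promoter drives a neomycin phosphotransferase cassette terminated by an SV40 polyadenylation signal, allowing G418 selection of stable transfectants.

The synthetic insert, ExRai-CKAR2-NES (about 1.3 kb), was cloned between BamHI and XbaI and is expressed from the CMV immediate-early enhancer/promoter, with the bovine growth hormone polyadenylation signal downstream. T7 and SP6 promoters flank the cloning region. The open reading frame begins with a backbone-derived leader comprising a 6xHis tag, the T7 gene 10 leader tag and the Xpress epitope with its enterokinase site. The automated annotation then identifies an EGFP-derived fluorescent protein of Aequorea victoria origin followed by a fragment of yeast Rad53, which would fit a phosphopeptide-binding module for a sensor of this kind, although the record does not describe the domain architecture or annotate the PKC substrate sequence. A C-terminal HIV Rev-type nuclear export signal restricts the sensor to the cytosol. A few small hits in the feature table (an HIV LTR fragment, capTEV and ble fragments) appear to be partial matches to backbone or tag sequence rather than functional elements.

The construct is intended for transfection into living cells to monitor PKC activity in the cytosolic compartment by ratiometric fluorescence imaging, in studies comparing PKC regulation between subcellular locations.
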