Features (pLannotate 1.2.2; 26 found; start..end, strand, type, name):
     28..80      -  misc_feature   bom (fragment): basis of mobility region from pBR322
    235..614     +  enhancer       CMV enhancer: human cytomegalovirus immediate early enhancer
    615..818     +  promoter       CMV promoter: human cytomegalovirus (CMV) immediate early promoter
    814..847     +  LTR            5' LTR (truncated) (fragment): truncated 5' long terminal repeat (LTR) from HIV-1
    863..881     +  promoter       T7 promoter: promoter for bacteriophage T7 RNA polymerase
    922..942     +  CDS            capTEV™ (fragment): composite tag for in vivo biotinylation, TEV protease cleavage, and 6xHis tagging
    943..975     +  CDS            T7 tag (gene 10 leader): leader peptide from bacteriophage T7 gene 10 promotes efficient translation in E. coli
    979..1002    +  CDS            Xpress™ tag: Xpress™ epitope tag, including an enterokinase recognition and cleavage site
   1087..1809    +  CDS            cEGFP: cEGFP is a basic (constitutively fluorescent) green fluorescent protein published in 2008, derived from Aequorea victoria.
   1819..2241    +  CDS            RAD53 (fragment): RAD53_YEAST - Also known as MEC2, SAD1, SPK1. Experimental evidence at protein level: Swiss-Prot protein existence level 1. Controls S-phase checkpoint as well as G1 and G2 DNA damage checkpoints. Phosphorylates proteins on serine, threonine, and tyrosine. Prevents entry into anaphase and mitotic exit after DNA damage via regulation of the Polo kinase CDC5. Seems to be involved in the phosphorylation of RPH1. From Saccharomyces cerevisiae (strain ATCC 204508 / S288c) (Baker's yeast).
   2248..2274    +  CDS            NES: nuclear export signal from the HIV Rev protein (Fischer et al., 1995)
   2293..2311    -  promoter       SP6 promoter: promoter for bacteriophage SP6 RNA polymerase
   2337..2561    +  polyA_signal   bGH poly(A) signal: bovine growth hormone polyadenylation signal
   2565..2586    +  promoter       SV40 promoter (fragment): SV40 enhancer and early promoter
   2607..3035    +  rep_origin     f1 ori (sequence partly withheld): f1 bacteriophage origin of replication; arrow indicates direction of (+) strand synthesis
   3049..3378    +  promoter       SV40 promoter: SV40 enhancer and early promoter
   3445..4236    +  CDS            neo: KKA2_KLEPN - Also known as kan, nptII. Experimental evidence at protein level: Swiss-Prot protein existence level 1. Resistance to kanamycin, neomycin, paromomycin, ribostamycin, butirosin and gentamicin B. From Klebsiella pneumoniae.
   4260..4418    +  CDS            ble (fragment): BLE_KLEPN - Experimental evidence at protein level: Swiss-Prot protein existence level 1. Binding protein with a strong affinity to the bleomycin family of antibiotics. Binds to CL990; an antimitotic-antibiotic compound. From Klebsiella pneumoniae.
   4413..4534    +  polyA_signal   SV40 poly(A) signal: SV40 polyadenylation signal
   4607..4623    -  protein_bind   lac operator: The lac repressor binds to the lac operator to inhibit transcription in E. coli. This inhibition can be relieved by adding lactose or isopropyl-β-D-thiogalactopyranoside (IPTG). lac repressor encoded by lacI
   4631..4661    -  promoter       lac promoter: promoter for the E. coli lac operon
   4676..4697    -  protein_bind   CAP binding site: CAP binding activates transcription in the presence of cAMP. E. coli catabolite activator protein
   4710..4802    -  CDS            lacI (fragment): lac repressor; lacI; The lac repressor binds to the lac operator to inhibit transcription in E. coli. This inhibition can be relieved by adding lactose or isopropyl-β-D-thiogalactopyranoside (IPTG).
   4985..5573    -  rep_origin     ori: high-copy-number ColE1/pMB1/pBR322/pUC origin of replication
   5744..6604    -  CDS            AmpR: β-lactamase; bla; confers resistance to ampicillin, carbenicillin, and related antibiotics
   6605..6709    -  promoter       AmpR promoter: bla
>Addgene plasmid #236097 | pcDNA3-Cyto-ExRai-CKAR2 | addgene full sequence | sequence record 473746 | Addgene NGS Result
GACGGATCGGGAGATCTCCCGATCCCCTATGGTGCACTCTCAGTACAATCTGCTCTGATGCCGCATAGTT
AAGCCAGTATCTGCTCCCTGCTTGTGTGTTGGAGGTCGCTGAGTAGTGCGCGAGCAAAATTTAAGCTACA
ACAAGGCAAGGCTTGACCGACAATTGCATGAAGAATCTGCTTAGGGTTAGGCGTTTTGCGCTGCTTCGCG
ATGTACGGGCCAGATATACGCGTTGACATTGATTATTGACTAGTTATTAATAGTAATCAATTACGGGGTC
ATTAGTTCATAGCCCATATATGGAGTTCCGCGTTACATAACTTACGGTAAATGGCCCGCCTGGCTGACCG
CCCAACGACCCCCGCCCATTGACGTCAATAATGACGTATGTTCCCATAGTAACGCCAATAGGGACTTTCC
ATTGACGTCAATGGGTGGAGTATTTACGGTAAACTGCCCACTTGGCAGTACATCAAGTGTATCATATGCC
AAGTACGCCCCCTATTGACGTCAATGACGGTAAATGGCCCGCCTGGCATTATGCCCAGTACATGACCTTA
TGGGACTTTCCTACTTGGCAGTACATCTACGTATTAGTCATCGCTATTACCATGGTGATGCGGTTTTGGC
AGTACATCAATGGGCGTGGATAGCGGTTTGACTCACGGGGATTTCCAAGTCTCCACCCCATTGACGTCAA
TGGGAGTTTGTTTTGGCACCAAAATCAACGGGACTTTCCAAAATGTCGTAACAACTCCGCCCCATTGACG
CAAATGGGCGGTAGGCGTGTACGGTGGGAGGTCTATATAAGCAGAGCTCTCTGGCTAACTAGAGAACCCA
CTGCTTACTGGCTTATCGAAATTAATACGACTCACTATAGGGAGACCCAAGCTTGCGGCCGCCACCATGG
TGCGGGGTTCTCATCATCATCATCATCATGGTATGGCTAGCATGACTGGTGGACAGCAAATGGGTCGGGA
TCTGTACGACGATGACGATAAGGATCCCATGCGATTCAGAAGATTCCAGACGTTGAAGGACAAGGCTAAG
GCTGGCGGCACCGGCGGCAGCGAGCTCAGCAGCTACAACGTCTATATCAAGGCCGACAAGCAGAAGAACG
GCATCAAGGCGAACTTCAAGATCCGCCACAACATCGAGGACGGCGGCGTGCAGCTCGCCTACCACTACCA
GCAGAACACCCCCATCGGCGACGGCCCCGTGCTGCTGCCCGACAACCACTACCTGAGCGTGCAGTCCAAA
CTTTCGAAAGACCCCAACGAGAAGCGCGATCACATGGTCCTGCTGGAGTTCGTGACCGCCGCCGGGATCA
CTCTCGGCATGGACGAGCTGTACAAGGGCGGTACCGGAGGGAGCATGGTGAGCAAGGGCGAGGAGCTGTT
CACCGGGGTGGTGCCCATCCTGGTCGAGCTGGACGGCGACGTAAACGGCCACAAGTTCAGCGTGTCCGGC
GAGGGTGAGGGCGATGCCACCTACGGCAAGCTGACCCTGAAGTTCATCTGCACCACCGGCAAGCTGCCCG
TGCCCTGGCCCACCCTCGTGACCACCCTGACCTACGGCGTGCAGTGCTTCAGCCGCTACCCCGACCACAT
GAAGCAGCACGACTTCTTCAAGTCCGCCATGCCCGAAGGCTACATCCAGGAGCGCACCATCTTCTTCAAG
GACGACGGCAACTACAAGACCCGCGCCGAGGTGAAGTTCGAGGGCGACACCCTGGTGAACCGCATCGAGC
TGAAGGGCATCGACTTCAAGGAGGACGGCAACATCCTGGGGCACAAGCTGGAGTACAACATCTCCCATAA
GTTTTCTCAAGAACAGATCGGCGAAAACATTGTGTGCAGGGTCATTTGTACCACGGGTCAAATTCCCATC
CGAGATTTGTCAGCTGATATTTCACAAGTGCTTAAGGAAAAACGATCCATAAAGAAAGTTTGGACATTTG
GTAGAAACCCAGCCTGTGACTATCATTTAGGAAACATTTCAAGACTGTCAAATAAGCATTTCCAAATACT
ACTAGGAGAAGACGGTAACCTTTTATTGAATGACATTTCCACTAATGGGACCTGGTTAAATGGGCAAAAA
GTCGAGAAGAACAGCAATCAGTTACTGTCTCAAGGTGATGAAATAACCGTTGGTGTAGGCGTGGAATCAG
ATATTTTATCTCTGGTCATTTTCATAAACGACAAATTTAAGCAGTGCCTCGAGCAGAACAAAGTTGATCG
CGAATTCCTGCCCCCCCTGGAGCGCCTGACCCTGTAATCTAGAGGGCCCTATTCTATAGTGTCACCTAAA
TGCTAGAGCTCGCTGATCAGCCTCGACTGTGCCTTCTAGTTGCCAGCCATCTGTTGTTTGCCCCTCCCCC
GTGCCTTCCTTGACCCTGGAAGGTGCCACTCCCACTGTCCTTTCCTAATAAAATGAGGAAATTGCATCGC
ATTGTCTGAGTAGGTGTCATTCTATTCTGGGGGGTGGGGTGGGGCAGGACAGCAAGGGGGAGGATTGGGA
AGACAATAGCAGGCATGCTGGGGATGCGGTGGGCTCTATGGCTTCTGAGGCGGAAAGAACCAGCTGGGGC
TCTAGGGGGTATCCCC
[124 nt withheld, positions 2607-2730]
C
[91 nt withheld, positions 2732-2822]
A
[49 nt withheld, positions 2824-2872]
CCTTTGACGTTGGAGTCCACGTTCTTT
[37 nt withheld, positions 2900-2936]
ACCCTATCTCGGTCTATTCTTTTGATTTATAAGGGATTTTGCCGATTTCGGCCTATTGGTTAAAAAATGA
GCTGATTTAACAAAAATTTAACGCGAATTAATTCTGTGGAATGTGTGTCAGTTAGGGTGTGGAAAGTCCC
CAGGCTCCCCAGCAGGCAGAAGTATGCAAAGCATGCATCTCAATTAGTCAGCAACCAGGTGTGGAAAGTC
CCCAGGCTCCCCAGCAGGCAGAAGTATGCAAAGCATGCATCTCAATTAGTCAGCAACCATAGTCCCGCCC
CTAACTCCGCCCATCCCGCCCCTAACTCCGCCCAGTTCCGCCCATTCTCCGCCCCATGGCTGACTAATTT
TTTTTATTTATGCAGAGGCCGAGGCCGCCTCTGCCTCTGAGCTATTCCAGAAGTAGTGAGGAGGCTTTTT
TGGAGGCCTAGGCTTTTGCAAAAAGCTCCCGGGAGCTTGTATATCCATTTTCGGATCTGATCAAGAGACA
GGATGAGGATCGTTTCGCATGATTGAACAAGATGGATTGCACGCAGGTTCTCCGGCCGCTTGGGTGGAGA
GGCTATTCGGCTATGACTGGGCACAACAGACAATCGGCTGCTCTGATGCCGCCGTGTTCCGGCTGTCAGC
GCAGGGGCGCCCGGTTCTTTTTGTCAAGACCGACCTGTCCGGTGCCCTGAATGAACTGCAGGACGAGGCA
GCGCGGCTATCGTGGCTGGCCACGACGGGCGTTCCTTGCGCAGCTGTGCTCGACGTTGTCACTGAAGCGG
GAAGGGACTGGCTGCTATTGGGCGAAGTGCCGGGGCAGGATCTCCTGTCATCTCACCTTGCTCCTGCCGA
GAAAGTATCCATCATGGCTGATGCAATGCGGCGGCTGCATACGCTTGATCCGGCTACCTGCCCATTCGAC
CACCAAGCGAAACATCGCATCGAGCGAGCACGTACTCGGATGGAAGCCGGTCTTGTCGATCAGGATGATC
TGGACGAAGAGCATCAGGGGCTCGCGCCAGCCGAACTGTTCGCCAGGCTCAAGGCGCGCATGCCCGACGG
CGAGGATCTCGTCGTGACCCATGGCGATGCCTGCTTGCCGAATATCATGGTGGAAAATGGCCGCTTTTCT
GGATTCATCGACTGTGGCCGGCTGGGTGTGGCGGACCGCTATCAGGACATAGCGTTGGCTACCCGTGATA
TTGCTGAAGAGCTTGGCGGCGAATGGGCTGACCGCTTCCTCGTGCTTTACGGTATCGCCGCTCCCGATTC
GCAGCGCATCGCCTTCTATCGCCTTCTTGACGAGTTCTTCTGAGCGGGACTCTGGGGTTCGAAATGACCG
ACCAAGCGACGCCCAACCTGCCATCACGAGATTTCGATTCCACCGCCGCCTTCTATGAAAGGTTGGGCTT
CGGAATCGTTTTCCGGGACGCCGGCTGGATGATCCTCCAGCGCGGGGATCTCATGCTGGAGTTCTTCGCC
CACCCCAACTTGTTTATTGCAGCTTATAATGGTTACAAATAAAGCAATAGCATCACAAATTTCACAAATA
AAGCATTTTTTTCACTGCATTCTAGTTGTGGTTTGTCCAAACTCATCAATGTATCTTATCATGTCTGTAT
ACCGTCGACCTCTAGCTAGAGCTTGGCGTAATCATGGTCATAGCTGTTTCCTGTGTGAAATTGTTATCCG
CTCACAATTCCACACAACATACGAGCCGGAAGCATAAAGTGTAAAGCCTGGGGTGCCTAATGAGTGAGCT
AACTCACATTAATTGCGTTGCGCTCACTGCCCGCTTTCCAGTCGGGAAACCTGTCGTGCCAGCTGCATTA
ATGAATCGGCCAACGCGCGGGGAGAGGCGGTTTGCGTATTGGGCGCTCTTCCGCTTCCTCGCTCACTGAC
TCGCTGCGCTCGGTCGTTCGGCTGCGGCGAGCGGTATCAGCTCACTCAAAGGCGGTAATACGGTTATCCA
CAGAATCAGGGGATAACGCAGGAAAGAACATGTGAGCAAAAGGCCAGCAAAAGGCCAGGAACCGTAAAAA
GGCCGCGTTGCTGGCGTTTTTCCATAGGCTCCGCCCCCCTGACGAGCATCACAAAAATCGACGCTCAAGT
CAGAGGTGGCGAAACCCGACAGGACTATAAAGATACCAGGCGTTTCCCCCTGGAAGCTCCCTCGTGCGCT
CTCCTGTTCCGACCCTGCCGCTTACCGGATACCTGTCCGCCTTTCTCCCTTCGGGAAGCGTGGCGCTTTC
TCATAGCTCACGCTGTAGGTATCTCAGTTCGGTGTAGGTCGTTCGCTCCAAGCTGGGCTGTGTGCACGAA
CCCCCCGTTCAGCCCGACCGCTGCGCCTTATCCGGTAACTATCGTCTTGAGTCCAACCCGGTAAGACACG
ACTTATCGCCACTGGCAGCAGCCACTGGTAACAGGATTAGCAGAGCGAGGTATGTAGGCGGTGCTACAGA
GTTCTTGAAGTGGTGGCCTAACTACGGCTACACTAGAAGAACAGTATTTGGTATCTGCGCTCTGCTGAAG
CCAGTTACCTTCGGAAAAAGAGTTGGTAGCTCTTGATCCGGCAAACAAACCACCGCTGGTAGCGGTGGTT
TTTTTGTTTGCAAGCAGCAGATTACGCGCAGAAAAAAAGGATCTCAAGAAGATCCTTTGATCTTTTCTAC
GGGGTCTGACGCTCAGTGGAACGAAAACTCACGTTAAGGGATTTTGGTCATGAGATTATCAAAAAGGATC
TTCACCTAGATCCTTTTAAATTAAAAATGAAGTTTTAAATCAATCTAAAGTATATATGAGTAAACTTGGT
CTGACAGTTACCAATGCTTAATCAGTGAGGCACCTATCTCAGCGATCTGTCTATTTCGTTCATCCATAGT
TGCCTGACTCCCCGTCGTGTAGATAACTACGATACGGGAGGGCTTACCATCTGGCCCCAGTGCTGCAATG
ATACCGCGAGACCCACGCTCACCGGCTCCAGATTTATCAGCAATAAACCAGCCAGCCGGAAGGGCCGAGC
GCAGAAGTGGTCCTGCAACTTTATCCGCCTCCATCCAGTCTATTAATTGTTGCCGGGAAGCTAGAGTAAG
TAGTTCGCCAGTTAATAGTTTGCGCAACGTTGTTGCCATTGCTACAGGCATCGTGGTGTCACGCTCGTCG
TTTGGTATGGCTTCATTCAGCTCCGGTTCCCAACGATCAAGGCGAGTTACATGATCCCCCATGTTGTGCA
AAAAAGCGGTTAGCTCCTTCGGTCCTCCGATCGTTGTCAGAAGTAAGTTGGCCGCAGTGTTATCACTCAT
GGTTATGGCAGCACTGCATAATTCTCTTACTGTCATGCCATCCGTAAGATGCTTTTCTGTGACTGGTGAG
TACTCAACCAAGTCATTCTGAGAATAGTGTATGCGGCGACCGAGTTGCTCTTGCCCGGCGTCAATACGGG
ATAATACCGCGCCACATAGCAGAACTTTAAAAGTGCTCATCATTGGAAAACGTTCTTCGGGGCGAAAACT
CTCAAGGATCTTACCGCTGTTGAGATCCAGTTCGATGTAACCCACTCGTGCACCCAACTGATCTTCAGCA
TCTTTTACTTTCACCAGCGTTTCTGGGTGAGCAAAAACAGGAAGGCAAAATGCCGCAAAAAAGGGAATAA
GGGCGACACGGAAATGTTGAATACTCATACTCTTCCTTTTTCAATATTATTGAAGCATTTATCAGGGTTA
TTGTCTCATGAGCGGATACATATTTGAATGTATTTAGAAAAATAAACAAATAGGGGTTCCGCGCACATTT
CCCCGAAAAGTGCCACCTGACGTC
